>Addgene plasmid #19782 | pCETT | depositor full sequence | sequence record 9375 | Author sequence
GCTTGCATGCAACTTCTTTTCTTTTTTTTTCTTTTCTCTCTCCCCCGTTGTTGTCTCACCATATCCGCAA
TGACAAAAAAAATGATGGAAGACACTAAAGGAAAAAATTAACGACAAAGACAGCACCAACAGATGTCGTT
GTTCCAGAGCTGATGAGGGGTATCTTCGAACACACGAAACTTTTTCCTTCCTTCATTCACGCACACTACT
CTCTAATGAGCAACGGTATACGGCCTTCCTTCCAGTTACTTGAATTTGAAATAAAAAAAGTTTGCCGCTT
TGCTATCAAGTATAAATAGACCTGCAATTATTAATCTTTTGTTTCCTCGTCATTGTTCTCGTTCCCTTTC
TTCCTTGTTTCTTTTTCTGCACAATATTTCAAGCTATACCAAGCATACAATCAACTCCAAGCTTTGCAAA
GATGGATAAAGCGGAATTAATTCCCGAGCCTCCAAAAAAGAAGAGAAAGGTCGAATTGGGTACCGCCGCC
AATTTTAATCAAAGTGGGAATATTGCTGATAGCTCATTGTCCTTCACTTTCACTAACAGTAGCAACGGTC
CGAACCTCATAACAACTCAAACAAATTCTCAAGCGCTTTCACAACCAATTGCCTCCTCTAACGTTCATGA
TAACTTCATGAATAATGAAATCACGGCTAGTAAAATTGATGATGGTAATAATTCAAAACCACTGTCACCT
GGTTGGACGGACCAAACTGCGTATAACGCGTTTGGAATCACTACAGGGATGTTTAATACCACTACAATGG
ATGATGTATATAACTATCTATTCGATGATGAAGATACCCCACCAAACCCAAAAAAAGAGATCTTTAATAC
GACTCACTATAGGGCGAGCGCCGCCATCATGGAGGAGCAGAAGCTGATCTCAGAGGAGGACCTGCATATG
GCCATGGAGGCCGCGGTCGACAAGGTGCGCGCTCTAGATGATCATGAATCGTAGATACTGAAAAACCCCG
CAAGTTCACTTCAACTGTGCATCGTGCACCATCTCAATTTCTTTCATTTATACATCGTTTTGCCTTCTTT
TATGTAACTATACTCCTCTAAGTTTCAATCTTGGCCATGTAACCTCTGATCTATAGAATTTTTTAAATGA
CTAGAATTAATGCCCATCTTTTTTTTGGACCTAAATTCTTCATGAAAATATATTACGAGGGCTTATTCAG
AAGCTTTGGACTTCTTCGCCAGAGGTTTGGTCAAGTCTCCAATCAAGGTTGTCGGCTTGTCTACCTTGCC
AGAAATTTACGAAAAGATGGAAAAGGGTCAAATCGTTGGTAGATACGTTGTTGACACTTCTAAATAAGCG
AATTTCTTATGATTTATGATTTTTATTATTAAATAAGTTATAAAAAAAATAAGTGTATACAAATTTTAAA
GTGACTCTTAGGTTTTAAAACGAAAATTCTTGTTCTTGAGTAACTCTTTCCTGTAGGTCAGGTTGCTTTC
TCAGGTATAGCATGAGGTCGCTCTTATTGACCACACCTCTACCGGCATGCCCGAAATTCCCCTACCCTAT
GAACATATTCCATTTTGTAATTTCGTGTCGTTTCTATTATGAATTTCATTTATAAAGTTTATGTACAAAT
ATCATAAAAAAAGAGAATCTTTTTAAGCAAGGATTTTCTTAACTTCTTCGGCGACAGCATCACCGACTTC
GGTGGTACTGTTGGAACCACCTAAATCACCAGTTCTGATACCTGCATCCAAAACCTTTTTAACTGCATCT
TCAATGGCCTTACCTTCTTCAGGCAAGTTCAATGACAATTTCAACATCATTGCAGCAGACAAGATAGTGG
CGATAGGGTCAACCTTATTCTTTGGCAAATCTGGAGCAGAACCGTGGCATGGTTCGTACAAACCAAATGC
GGTGTTCTTGTCTGGCAAAGAGGCCAAGGACGCAGATGGCAACAAACCCAAGGAACCTGGGATAACGGAG
GCTTCATCGGAGATGATATCACCAAACATGTTGCTGGTGATTATAATACCATTTAGGTGGGTTGGGTTCT
TAACTAGGATCATGGCGGCAGAATCAATCAATTGATGTTGAACCTTCAATGTAGGAAATTCGTTCTTGAT
GGTTTCCTCCACAGTTTTTCTCCATAATCTTGAAGAGGCCAAAACATTAGCTTTATCCAAGGACCAAATA
GGCAATGGTGGCTCATGTTGTAGGGCCATGAAAGCGGCCATTCTTGTGATTCTTTGCACTTCTGGAACGG
TGTATTGTTCACTATCCCAAGCGACACCATCACCATCGTCTTCCTTTCTCTTACCAAAGTAAATACCTCC
CACTAATTCTCTGACAACAACGAAGTCAGTACCTTTAGCAAATTGTGGCTTGATTGGAGATAAGTCTAAA
AGAGAGTCGGATGCAAAGTTACATGGTCTTAAGTTGGCGTACAATTGAAGTTCTTTACGGATTTTTAGTA
AACCTTGTTCAGGTCTAACACTACCTGTACCCCATTTAGGACCACCCACAGCACCTAACAAAACGGCATC
AACCTTCTTGGAGGCTTCCAGCGCCTCATCTGGAAGTGGGACACCTGTAGCATCGATAGCAGCACCACCA
ATTAAATGATTTTCGAAATCGAACTTGACATTGGAACGAACATCAGAAATAGCTTTAAGAACCTTAATGG
CTTCGGCTGTGATTTCTTGACCAACGTGGTCACCTGGCAAAACGACGATCTTCTTAGGGGCAGACATTAG
AATGGTATATCCTTGAAATATATATATATATTGCTGAAATGTAAAAGGTAAGAAAAGTTAGAAAGTAAGA
CGATTGCTAACCACCTATTGGAAAAAACAATAGGTCCTTAAATAATATTGTCAACTTCAAGTATTGTGAT
GCAAGCATTTAGTCATGAACGCTTCTCTATTCTATATGAAAAGCCGGTTCCGGCCTCTCACCTTTCCTTT
TTCTCCCAATTTTTCAGTTGAAAAAGGTATATGCGTCAGGCGACCTCTGAAATTAACAAAAAATTTCCAG
TCATCGAATTTGATTCTGTGCGATAGCGCCCCTGTGTGTTCTCGTTATGTTGAGGAAAAAAATAATGGTT
GCTAAGAGATTCGAACTCTTGCATCTTACGATACCTGAGTATTCCCACAGTTGGGGATCTCGACTCTAGC
TAGAGGATCAATTCGTAATCATGGTCATAGCTGTTTCCTGTGTGAAATTGTTATCCGCTCACAATTCCAC
ACAACATACGAGCCGGAAGCATAAAGTGTAAAGCCTGGGGTGCCTAATGAGTGAGGTAACTCACATTAAT
TGCGTTGCGCTCACTGCCCGCTTTCCAGTCGGGAAACCTGTCGTGCCAGCTGGATTAATGAATCGGCCAA
CGCGCGGGGAGAGGCGGTTTGCGTATTGGGCGCTCTTCCGCTTCCTCGCTCACTGACTCGCTGCGCTCGG
TCGTTCGGCTGCGGCGAGCGGTATCAGCTCACTCAAAGGCGGTAATACGGTTATCCACAGAATCAGGGGA
TAACGCAGGAAAGAACATGTGAGCAAAAGGCCAGCAAAAGGCCAGGAACCGTAAAAAGGCCGCGTTGCTG
GCGTTTTTCCATAGGCTCCGCCCCCCTGACGAGCATCACAAAAATCGACGCTCAAGTCAGAGGTGGCGAA
ACCCGACAGGACTATAAAGATACCAGGCGTTTCCCCCTGGAAGCTCCCTCGTGCGCTCTCCTGTTCCGAC
CCTGCCGCTTACCGGATACCTGTCCGCCTTTCTCCCTTCGGGAAGCGTGGCGCTTTCTCATAGCTCACGC
TGTAGGTATCTCAGTTCGGTGTAGGTCGTTCGCTCCAAGCTGGGCTGTGTGCACGAACCCCCCGTTCAGC
CCGACCGCTGCGCCTTATCCGGTAACTATCGTCTTGAGTCCAACCCGGTAAGACACGACTTATCGCCACT
GGCAGCAGCCACTGGTAACAGGATTAGCAGAGCGAGGTATGTAGGCGGTGCTACAGAGTTCTTGAAGTGG
TGGCCTAACTACGGCTACACTAGAAGGACAGTATTTGGTATCTGCGCTCTGCTGAAGCCAGTTACCTTCG
GAAAAAGAGTTGGTAGCTCTTGATCCGGCAAACAAACCACCGCTGGTAGCGGTGGTTTTTTTGTTTGCAA
GCAGCAGATTACGCGCAGAAAAAAAGGATCTCAAGAAGATCCTTTGATCTTTTCTACGGGGTCTGACGCT
CAGTGGAACGAAAACTCACGTTAAGGGATTTTGGTCATGAGATTATCAAAAAGGATCTTCACCTAGATCC
TTTTAAATTAAAAATGAAGTTTTAAATCAATCTAAAGTATATATGAGTAAACTTGGTCTGACAGTTACCA
ATGCTTAATCAGTGAGGCACCTATCTCAGCGATCTGTCTATTTCGTTCATCCATAGTTGCCTGACTCCCC
GTCGTGTAGATAACTACGATACGGGAGGGCTTACCATCTGGCCCCAGTGCTGCAATGATACCGCGAGACC
CACGCTCACCGGCTCCAGATTTATCAGCAATAAACCAGCCAGCCGGAAGGGCCGAGCGCAGAAGTGGTCC
TGCAACTTTATCCGCCTCCATCCAGTCTATTAATTGTTGCCGGGAAGCTAGAGTAAGTAGTTCGCCAGTT
AATAGTTTGCGCAACGTTGTTGCCATTGCTACAGGCATCGTGGTGTCACGCTCGTCGTTTGGTATGGCTT
CATTCAGCTCCGGTTCCCAACGATCAAGGCGAGTTACATGATCCCCCATGTTGTGCAAAAAAGCGGTTAG
CTCCTTCGGTCCTCCGATCGTTGTCAGAAGTAAGTTGGCCGCAGTGTTATCACTCATGGTTATGGCAGCA
CTGCATAATTCTCTTACTGTCATGCCATCCGTAAGATGCTTTTCTGTGACTGGTGAGTACTCAACCAAGT
CATTCTGAGAATAGTGTATGCGGCGACCGAGTTGCTCTTGCCCGGCGTCAATACGGGATAATACCGCGCC
ACATAGCAGAACTTTAAAAGTGCTCATCATTGGAAAACGTTCTTCGGGGCGAAAACTCTCAAGGATCTTA
CCGCTGTTGAGATCCAGTTCGATGTAACCCACTCGTGCACCCAACTGATCTTCAGCATCTTTTACTTTCA
CCAGCGTTTCTGGGTGAGCAAAAACAGGAAGGCAAAATGCCGCAAAAAAGGGAATAAGGGCGACACGGAA
ATGTTGAATACTCATACTCTTCCTTTTTCAATATTATTGAAGCATTTATCAGGGTTATTGTCTCATGAGC
GGATACATATTTGAATGTATTTAGAAAAATAAACAAATAGGGGTTCCGCGCACATTTCCCCGAAAAGTGC
CACCTGACGTCAAGCTTGCATGCCGGTAGAGGTGTGGTCAATAAGAGCGACCTCATGCTATACCTGAGAA
AGCAACCTGACCTACAGGAAAGAGTTACTCAAGAACAAGAATTTTCGTTTTAAAACCTAAGAGTCACTTT
AAAATTTGTATACACTTATTTTTTTTATAACTTATTTAATAATAAAAATCATAAATCATAAGAAATTCGC
TTATTTAGAAGTGTCAACAACGTATCTACCAACGATTTGACCCTTTTCCATCTTTTCGTAAATTTCTGGC
AAGGTAGACAAGCCGACAACCTTGATTGGAGACTTGACCAAACCTCTGGCGAAGAAGTCCAAAGCTTCTG
AATAAGCCCTCGTAATATATTTTCATGAAGAATTTAGGTCCAAAAAAAAGATGGGCATTAATTCTAGTCA
TTTAAAAAATTCTATAGATCAGAGGTTACATGGCCAAGATTGAAACTTAGAGGAGTATAGTTACATAAAA
GAAGGCAAAACGATGTATAAATGAAAGAAATTGAGATGGTGCACGATGCACAGTTGAAGTGAACTTGCGG
GGTTTTTCAGTATCTACGATTCATCTGCAGCTCGAGCTCGATGGATCCCGTATCGATGCCCACCCGGGTG
GAATTCACTGGCCTCCATGGCCATATGAGCGTAATCTGGTACGTCGTATGGGTACTCCATGGCGGCGCTC
GCCCTATAGTGAGTCGTATTAAAGATCTCTTTATTGGCGGCGGTACCCAATTCGACCTTTCTCTTCTTTT
TTGGAGGCTCGGGAATTAATTCCGCTTTATCCATCTTTGCAAAGCTTGGAGTTGATTGTATGCTTGGTAT
AGCTTGAAATATTGTGCAGAAAAAGAAACAAGGAAGAAAGGGAACGAGAACAATGACGAGGAAACAAAAG
ATTAATAATTGCAGGTCTATTTATACTTGATAGCAAAGCGGCAAACTTTTTTTATTTCAAATTCAAGTAA
CTGGAAGGAAGGCCGTATACCGTTGCTCATTAGAGAGTAGTGTGCGTGAATGAAGGAAGGAAAAAGTTTC
GTGTGTTCGAAGATACCCCTCATCAGCTCTGGAACAACGACATCTGTTGGTGCTGTCTTTGTCGTTAATT
TTTTCCTTTAGTGTCTTCCATCATTTTTTTTGTCATTGCGGATATGGTGAGACAACAACGGGGGAGAGAG
AAAAGAAAAAAAAAGAAAAGAAGTTGCATGCGACGTCTAAGAAACCATTATTATCATGACATTAACCTAT
AAAAATAGGCGTATCACGAGGCCCTTTCGTCTCGCGCGTTTCGGTGATGACGGTGAAAACCTCTGACACA
TGCAGCTCCCGGAGACGGTCACAGCTTGTCTGTAAGCGGATGCCGGGAGCAGACAAGCCCGTCAGGGCGC
GTCAGCGGGTGTTGGCGGGTGTCGGGGCTGGCTTAACTATGCGGCATCAGAGCAGATTGTACTGAGAGTG
CACCATAACGCATTTAAGCATAAACACGCACTATGCCGTTCTTCTCATGTATATATATATACAGGCAACA
CGCAGATATAGGTGCGACGTGAACAGTGAGCTGTATGTGCGCAGCTCGCGTTGCATTTTCGGAAGCGCTC
GTTTTCGGAAACGCTTTGAAGTTCCTATTCCGAAGTTCCTATTCTCTAGCTAGAAAGTATAGGAACTTCA
GAGCGCTTTTGAAAACCAAAAGCGCTCTGAAGACGCACTTTCAAAAAACCAAAAACGCACCGGACTGTAA
CGAGCTACTAAAATATTGCGAATACCGCTTCCACAAACATTGCTCAAAAGTATCTCTTTGCTATATATCT
CTGTGCTATATCCCTATATAACCTACCCATCCACCTTTCGCTCCTTGAACTTGCATCTAAACTCGACCTC
TACATTTTTTATGTTTATCTCTAGTATTACTCTTTAGACAAAAAAATTGTAGTAAGAACTATTCATAGAG
TGAATCGAAAACAATACGAAAATGTAAACATTTCCTATACGTAGTATATAGAGACAAAATAGAAGAAACC
GTTCATAATTTTCTGACCAATGAAGAATCATCAACGCTATCACTTTCTGTTCACAAAGTATGCGCAATCC
ACATCGGTATAGAATATAATCGGGGATGCCTTTATCTTGAAAAAATGCACCCGCAGCTTCGCTAGTAATC
AGTAAACGCGGGAAGTGGAGTCAGGCTTTTTTTATGGAAGAGAAAATAGACACCAAAGTAGCCTTCTTCT
AACCTTAACGGACCTACAGTGCAAAAAGTTATCAAGAGACTGCATTATAGAGCGCACAAAGGAGAAAAAA
AGTAATCTAAGATGCTTTGTTAGAAAAATAGCGCTCTCGGGATGCATTTTTGTAGAACAAAAAAGAAGTA
TAGATTCTTTGTTGGTAAAATAGCGCTCTCGCGTTGCATTTCTGTTCTGTAAAAATGCAGCTCAGATTCT
TTGTTTGAAAAATTAGCGCTCTCGCGTTGCATTTTTGTTTTACAAAAATGAAGCACAGATTCTTCGTTGG
TAAAATAGCGCTTTCGCGTTGCATTTCTGTTCTGTAAAAATGCAGCTCAGATTCTTTGTTTGAAAAATTA
GCGCTCTCGCGTTGCATTTTTGTTCTACAAAATGAAGCACAGATGCTTCGTT
Features (pLannotate 1.2.2; 24 found; start..end, strand, type, name):
      5..406     +  promoter       ADH1 promoter: S. cerevisiae ADH1; promoter for alcohol dehydrogenase 1
    452..471     +  CDS            SV40 NLS (fragment): nuclear localization signal of SV40 (simian virus 40) large T antigen
    488..829     +  CDS            GAL4 activation domain: activation domain of the GAL4 transcriptional activator; Saccharomyces cerevisiae GAL4 (truncated)
    835..853     +  promoter       T7 promoter: promoter for bacteriophage T7 RNA polymerase
   1190..1324    +  CDS            ADH1 (fragment): ADH1_YEAST - Also known as ADC1. Experimental evidence at protein level: Swiss-Prot protein existence level 1. This isozyme preferentially catalyzes the conversion of primary unbranched alcohols to their corresponding aldehydes. Also shows activity toward secondary alcohols. From Saccharomyces cerevisiae (strain ATCC 204508 / S288c) (Baker's yeast).
   1328..1515    +  terminator     ADH1 terminator: S. cerevisiae ADH1; transcription terminator for the S. cerevisiae alcohol dehydrogenase 1 (ADH1) gene
   1633..2727    -  CDS            LEU2: 3-isopropylmalate dehydrogenase, required for leucine biosynthesis; S. cerevisiae LEU2; yeast auxotrophic marker
   2728..3132    -  promoter       LEU2 promoter: S. cerevisiae LEU2
   3198..3214    -  protein_bind   lac operator: The lac repressor binds to the lac operator to inhibit transcription in E. coli. This inhibition can be relieved by adding lactose or isopropyl-β-D-thiogalactopyranoside (IPTG). lac repressor encoded by lacI
   3222..3252    -  promoter       lac promoter: promoter for the E. coli lac operon
   3267..3288    -  protein_bind   CAP binding site: CAP binding activates transcription in the presence of cAMP. E. coli catabolite activator protein
   3301..3393    -  CDS            lacI (fragment): lac repressor; lacI; The lac repressor binds to the lac operator to inhibit transcription in E. coli. This inhibition can be relieved by adding lactose or isopropyl-β-D-thiogalactopyranoside (IPTG).
   3576..4164    -  rep_origin     ori: high-copy-number ColE1/pMB1/pBR322/pUC origin of replication
   4335..5195    -  CDS            AmpR: β-lactamase; bla; confers resistance to ampicillin, carbenicillin, and related antibiotics
   5196..5300    -  promoter       AmpR promoter: bla
   5343..5530    -  terminator     ADH1 terminator: S. cerevisiae ADH1; transcription terminator for the S. cerevisiae alcohol dehydrogenase 1 (ADH1) gene
   5534..5668    -  CDS            ADH1 (fragment): ADH1_YEAST - Also known as ADC1. Experimental evidence at protein level: Swiss-Prot protein existence level 1. This isozyme preferentially catalyzes the conversion of primary unbranched alcohols to their corresponding aldehydes. Also shows activity toward secondary alcohols. From Saccharomyces cerevisiae (strain ATCC 204508 / S288c) (Baker's yeast).
   5978..6004    -  CDS            HA: HA (human influenza hemagglutinin) epitope tag
   6023..6041    -  promoter       T7 promoter: promoter for bacteriophage T7 RNA polymerase
   6075..6094    -  CDS            SV40 NLS (fragment): nuclear localization signal of SV40 (simian virus 40) large T antigen
   6140..6541    -  promoter       ADH1 promoter: S. cerevisiae ADH1; promoter for alcohol dehydrogenase 1
   6611..6646    +  CDS            rop (fragment): Rop protein, which maintains plasmids at low copy number; rop
   6748..6797    +  misc_feature   bom (fragment): basis of mobility region from pBR322
   6798..7962    +  rep_origin     2μ ori: yeast 2μ plasmid origin of replication
