[The description below was written by a language model from this plasmid's Addgene catalogue record and pLannotate feature annotations shown in this document.]
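Description:
pCETT is an empty yeast expression backbone of 7,962 bp derived from the Clontech vector pGAD424. It was built for a single-plasmid, modified yeast one-hybrid system used to examine protein-protein and protein-DNA interactions in vivo. It is an E. coli–yeast shuttle vector. In bacteria, a high-copy ColE1/pUC-type origin and the β-lactamase gene (ampicillin resistance) support propagation. In Saccharomyces cerevisiae, the 2μ origin provides episomal maintenance and the LEU2 gene, under its own promoter, allows selection in leucine-auxotrophic strains. Remnants of lac regulatory sequence, rop and bom are also annotated, and these appear to be leftovers from the parental backbone.

The distinctive feature of pCETT is a pair of independent expression cassettes in opposite orientations, each driven by a yeast ADH1 promoter and closed by an ADH1 terminator. In the first cassette, the promoter is followed by an SV40 nuclear localization signal, the GAL4 activation domain and a T7 promoter, so a cloned gene would be produced as a nuclear-targeted activation-domain fusion. The second cassette has an SV40 NLS, a T7 promoter and an HA epitope tag but no annotated activation domain, so its product would be nuclear-targeted and tagged without being fused to an activator. The catalogue also lists an N-terminal c-Myc tag on the backbone. The feature table does not annotate it, but by elimination it may lie in the first cassette, which would allow the two proteins to be detected separately. The T7 promoters could serve for in vitro transcription or sequencing. No insert is present, and genes are introduced by restriction cloning. Having both cassettes on one LEU2 plasmid allows two proteins to be co-expressed without a second selectable vector.
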