Addgene plasmid #19782: pCETT
Purpose: (Empty Backbone)
Depositing lab: Jumi Shin. Depositing organization: University of Toronto. Publication: Design of a single plasmid-based modified yeast one-hybrid system for investigation of in vivo protein-protein and protein-DNA interactions. Chen G, DenBoer L, Shin J. Biotechniques. 2008 Sep . 45(3):295-304. 10.2144/000112901 PubMed 18778253.
Backbone
  Vector backbone: pGAD424
  Backbone manufacturer: Clontech
  Backbone size (bp): 7962
  Vector type: Yeast Expression
  Selectable markers: LEU2
Growth in bacteria
  Bacterial resistance: Ampicillin, 100 μg/mL
  Growth temperature: 37°C
  Growth strain: DH5alpha
  Copy number: High Copy
Gene/Insert
  Gene/Insert name: None
  Tag / fusion protein: c-Myc (N terminal on backbone); HA (N terminal on backbone)
  Cloning method: Restriction Enzyme
  Sequencing primers: 5′ N/A
Terms and licenses: Academic/Nonprofit Terms; Industry Terms: Not Available to Industry
How to cite: pCETT was a gift from Jumi Shin (Addgene plasmid # 19782 ; http://n2t.net/addgene:19782 ; RRID:Addgene_19782)
