>Addgene plasmid #19782 | pCETT | addgene partial sequence | sequence record 25519 | Amp-R 5'-ATAATACCGCGCCACATAGC-3'
CATTGGAACGTTCTTCGGGGCGAAAACTCTCAAGGATCTTACCGCTGTTTGAGATCCAGTTCGATGTAAC
CCACTCGTGCACCCAACTGATCTTCAGCATCTTTTACTTTCACCAGCGTTTCTGGGTGAGCAAAAACAGG
AAGGCAAAATGCCGCAAAAAAGGGAATAAGGGCGACACGGAAATGTTGAATACTCATACTCTTCCTTTTT
CAATATTATTGAAGCATTTATCAGGGTTATTGTCTCATGAGCGGATACATATTTGAATGTATTTAGAAAA
ATAAACAAATAGGGGTTCCGCGCACATTTCCCCGAAAAGTGCCACCTGACGTCAAGCTTGCATGCCGGTA
GAGGTGTGGTCAATAAGAGCGACCTCATGCTATACCTGAGAAAGCAACCTGACCTACAGGAAAGAGTTAC
TCAAGAATAAGAATTTTCGTTTTAAAACCTAAGAGTCACTTTAAAATTTGTATACACTTATTTTTTTTAT
AACTTATTTAATAATAAAAATCATAAATCATAAGAAATTCGCTTATTTAGAAGTGTCAACAACGTATCTA
CCAACGATTTGACCCTTTTCCATCTTTTCGTAAATTTCTGGCAAGGTAGACAAGCCGACAACCTTGATTG
GAGACTTGACCAAACCTCTGGCGAAGAAGTCCAAAGCTTCTGAATACNCCCCCGTANTNATTTTNCCNGA
CNGGTTTGGGNNCCAAANAAAAGATGGGCCTTAATTCTAGCCATTAAAAATTCTATAGATCANAGGTCNC
CGGCCCNCAATGNANCTTTNAGGGGTTNTTTTCNTNAAAAAGN
